>Addgene plasmid #186750 | pmCherry-N1-cofilin | addgene full sequence | sequence record 372868 | Addgene NGS Result
CTTTTGCTCACATGTTCTTTCCTGCGTTATCCCCTGATTCTGTGGATAACCGTATTACCGCCATGCATTA
GTTATTAATAGTAATCAATTACGGGGTCATTAGTTCATAGCCCATATATGGAGTTCCGCGTTACATAACT
TACGGTAAATGGCCCGCCTGGCTGACCGCCCAACGACCCCCGCCCATTGACGTCAATAATGACGTATGTT
CCCATAGTAACGCCAATAGGGACTTTCCATTGACGTCAATGGGTGGAGTATTTACGGTAAACTGCCCACT
TGGCAGTACATCAAGTGTATCATATGCCAAGTACGCCCCCTATTGACGTCAATGACGGTAAATGGCCCGC
CTGGCATTATGCCCAGTACATGACCTTATGGGACTTTCCTACTTGGCAGTACATCTACGTATTAGTCATC
GCTATTACCATGGTGATGCGGTTTTGGCAGTACATCAATGGGCGTGGATAGCGGTTTGACTCACGGGGAT
TTCCAAGTCTCCACCCCATTGACGTCAATGGGAGTTTGTTTTGGCACCAAAATCAACGGGACTTTCCAAA
ATGTCGTAACAACTCCGCCCCATTGACGCAAATGGGCGGTAGGCGTGTACGGTGGGAGGTCTATATAAGC
AGAGCTGGTTTAGTGAACCGTCAGATCCGCTAGCGCTACCGGACTCAGATCTCGAGCTCAAGCTTCGAAT
TCATGGCCTCCGGTGTGGCTGTCTCTGATGGTGTCATCAAGGTGTTCAACGACATGAAGGTGCGTAAGTC
TTCAACGCCAGAGGAGGTGAAGAAGCGCAAGAAGGCGGTGCTCTTCTGCCTGAGTGAGGACAAGAAGAAC
ATCATCCTGGAGGAGGGCAAGGAGATCCTGGTGGGCGATGTGGGCCAGACTGTCGACGATCCCTACGCCA
CCTTTGTCAAGATGCTGCCAGATAAGGACTGCCGCTATGCCCTCTATGATGCAACCTATGAGACCAAGGA
GAGCAAGAAGGAGGATCTGGTGTTTATCTTCTGGGCCCCCGAGTCTGCGCCCCTTAAGAGCAAAATGATT
TATGCCAGCTCCAAGGACGCCATCAAGAAGAAGCTGACAGGGATCAAGCATGAATTGCAAGCAAACTGCT
ACGAGGAGGTCAAGGACCGCTGCACCCTGGCAGAGAAGCTGGGGGGCAGTGCGGTCATCTCCCTGGAGGG
CAAGCCTTTGTGGGATCCACCGGTCGCCACCATGGTGAGCAAGGGCGAGGAGGATAACATGGCCATCATC
AAGGAGTTCATGCGCTTCAAGGTGCACATGGAGGGCTCCGTGAACGGCCACGAGTTCGAGATCGAGGGCG
AGGGCGAGGGCCGCCCCTACGAGGGCACCCAGACCGCCAAGCTGAAGGTGACCAAGGGTGGCCCCCTGCC
CTTCGCCTGGGACATCCTGTCCCCTCAGTTCATGTACGGCTCCAAGGCCTACGTGAAGCACCCCGCCGAC
ATCCCCGACTACTTGAAGCTGTCCTTCCCCGAGGGCTTCAAGTGGGAGCGCGTGATGAACTTCGAGGACG
GCGGCGTGGTGACCGTGACCCAGGACTCCTCCCTGCAGGACGGCGAGTTCATCTACAAGGTGAAGCTGCG
CGGCACCAACTTCCCCTCCGACGGCCCCGTAATGCAGAAGAAGACCATGGGCTGGGAGGCCTCCTCCGAG
CGGATGTACCCCGAGGACGGCGCCCTGAAGGGCGAGATCAAGCAGAGGCTGAAGCTGAAGGACGGCGGCC
ACTACGACGCTGAGGTCAAGACCACCTACAAGGCCAAGAAGCCCGTGCAGCTGCCCGGCGCCTACAACGT
CAACATCAAGTTGGACATCACCTCCCACAACGAGGACTACACCATCGTGGAACAGTACGAACGCGCCGAG
GGCCGCCACTCCACCGGCGGCATGGACGAGCTGTACAAGTAAAGCGGCCGCGACTCTAGATCATAATCAG
CCATACCACATTTGTAGAGGTTTTACTTGCTTTAAAAAACCTCCCACACCTCCCCCTGAACCTGAAACAT
AAAATGAATGCAATTGTTGTTGTTAACTTGTTTATTGCAGCTTATAATGGTTACAAATAAAGCAATAGCA
TCACAAATTTCACAAATAAAGCATTTTTTTCACTGCATTCTAGTTGTGGTTTGTCCAAACTCATCAATGT
ATCTTAAGGCGTAAATTGTAAGCGTTAATATTTTGTTAAAATTCGCGTTAAATTTTTGTTAAATCAGCTC
ATTTTTTAACCAATAGGCCGAAATCGGCAAAATCCCTTATAAATCAAAAGAATAGACCGAGATAGGGT
[37 nt withheld, positions 2309-2345]
AAAGAACGTGGACTCCAACGTCAAAGG
[49 nt withheld, positions 2373-2421]
T
[91 nt withheld, positions 2423-2513]
G
[124 nt withheld, positions 2515-2638]
CAGGTGGCACTTTTCGGGGAAATGTGCGCGGAACCCCTATTTGTTTATTTTTCTAAATACATTCAAATAT
GTATCCGCTCATGAGACAATAACCCTGATAAATGCTTCAATAATATTGAAAAAGGAAGAGTCCTGAGGCG
GAAAGAACCAGCTGTGGAATGTGTGTCAGTTAGGGTGTGGAAAGTCCCCAGGCTCCCCAGCAGGCAGAAG
TATGCAAAGCATGCATCTCAATTAGTCAGCAACCAGGTGTGGAAAGTCCCCAGGCTCCCCAGCAGGCAGA
AGTATGCAAAGCATGCATCTCAATTAGTCAGCAACCATAGTCCCGCCCCTAACTCCGCCCATCCCGCCCC
TAACTCCGCCCAGTTCCGCCCATTCTCCGCCCCATGGCTGACTAATTTTTTTTATTTATGCAGAGGCCGA
GGCCGCCTCGGCCTCTGAGCTATTCCAGAAGTAGTGAGGAGGCTTTTTTGGAGGCCTAGGCTTTTGCAAA
GATCGATCAAGAGACAGGATGAGGATCGTTTCGCATGATTGAACAAGATGGATTGCACGCAGGTTCTCCG
GCCGCTTGGGTGGAGAGGCTATTCGGCTATGACTGGGCACAACAGACAATCGGCTGCTCTGATGCCGCCG
TGTTCCGGCTGTCAGCGCAGGGGCGCCCGGTTCTTTTTGTCAAGACCGACCTGTCCGGTGCCCTGAATGA
ACTGCAAGACGAGGCAGCGCGGCTATCGTGGCTGGCCACGACGGGCGTTCCTTGCGCAGCTGTGCTCGAC
GTTGTCACTGAAGCGGGAAGGGACTGGCTGCTATTGGGCGAAGTGCCGGGGCAGGATCTCCTGTCATCTC
ACCTTGCTCCTGCCGAGAAAGTATCCATCATGGCTGATGCAATGCGGCGGCTGCATACGCTTGATCCGGC
TACCTGCCCATTCGACCACCAAGCGAAACATCGCATCGAGCGAGCACGTACTCGGATGGAAGCCGGTCTT
GTCGATCAGGATGATCTGGACGAAGAGCATCAGGGGCTCGCGCCAGCCGAACTGTTCGCCAGGCTCAAGG
CGAGCATGCCCGACGGCGAGGATCTCGTCGTGACCCATGGCGATGCCTGCTTGCCGAATATCATGGTGGA
AAATGGCCGCTTTTCTGGATTCATCGACTGTGGCCGGCTGGGTGTGGCGGACCGCTATCAGGACATAGCG
TTGGCTACCCGTGATATTGCTGAAGAGCTTGGCGGCGAATGGGCTGACCGCTTCCTCGTGCTTTACGGTA
TCGCCGCTCCCGATTCGCAGCGCATCGCCTTCTATCGCCTTCTTGACGAGTTCTTCTGAGCGGGACTCTG
GGGTTCGAAATGACCGACCAAGCGACGCCCAACCTGCCATCACGAGATTTCGATTCCACCGCCGCCTTCT
ATGAAAGGTTGGGCTTCGGAATCGTTTTCCGGGACGCCGGCTGGATGATCCTCCAGCGCGGGGATCTCAT
GCTGGAGTTCTTCGCCCACCCTAGGGGGAGGCTAACTGAAACACGGAAGGAGACAATACCGGAAGGAACC
CGCGCTATGACGGCAATAAAAAGACAGAATAAAACGCACGGTGTTGGGTCGTTTGTTCATAAACGCGGGG
TTCGGTCCCAGGGCTGGCACTCTGTCGATACCCCACCGAGACCCCATTGGGGCCAATACGCCCGCGTTTC
TTCCTTTTCCCCACCCCACCCCCCAAGTTCGGGTGAAGGCCCAGGGCTCGCAGCCAACGTCGGGGCGGCA
GGCCCTGCCATAGCCTCAGGTTACTCATATATACTTTAGATTGATTTAAAACTTCATTTTTAATTTAAAA
GGATCTAGGTGAAGATCCTTTTTGATAATCTCATGACCAAAATCCCTTAACGTGAGTTTTCGTTCCACTG
AGCGTCAGACCCCGTAGAAAAGATCAAAGGATCTTCTTGAGATCCTTTTTTTCTGCGCGTAATCTGCTGC
TTGCAAACAAAAAAACCACCGCTACCAGCGGTGGTTTGTTTGCCGGATCAAGAGCTACCAACTCTTTTTC
CGAAGGTAACTGGCTTCAGCAGAGCGCAGATACCAAATACTGTTCTTCTAGTGTAGCCGTAGTTAGGCCA
CCACTTCAAGAACTCTGTAGCACCGCCTACATACCTCGCTCTGCTAATCCTGTTACCAGTGGCTGCTGCC
AGTGGCGATAAGTCGTGTCTTACCGGGTTGGACTCAAGACGATAGTTACCGGATAAGGCGCAGCGGTCGG
GCTGAACGGGGGGTTCGTGCACACAGCCCAGCTTGGAGCGAACGACCTACACCGAACTGAGATACCTACA
GCGTGAGCTATGAGAAAGCGCCACGCTTCCCGAAGGGAGAAAGGCGGACAGGTATCCGGTAAGCGGCAGG
GTCGGAACAGGAGAGCGCACGAGGGAGCTTCCAGGGGGAAACGCCTGGTATCTTTATAGTCCTGTCGGGT
TTCGCCACCTCTGACTTGAGCGTCGATTTTTGTGATGCTCGTCAGGGGGGCGGAGCCTATGGAAAAACGC
CAGCAACGCGGCCTTTTTACGGTTCCTGGCCTTTTGCTGGC
Features (pLannotate 1.2.2; 16 found; start..end, strand, type, name):
      2..61      +  rep_origin     RSF ori (fragment): Plasmids containing the RSF 1030 origin of replication can be propagated in E. coli cells that contain additional plasmids with compatible origins.
    129..432     +  enhancer       CMV enhancer: human cytomegalovirus immediate early enhancer
    433..636     +  promoter       CMV promoter: human cytomegalovirus (CMV) immediate early promoter
    659..702     +  misc_feature   MCS (fragment): multiple cloning site
    703..1200    +  CDS            CFL1: COF1_HUMAN - Also known as CFL. Experimental evidence at protein level: Swiss-Prot protein existence level 1. Binds to F-actin and exhibits pH-sensitive F-actin depolymerizing activity (PubMed:11812157). In conjunction with the subcortical maternal complex (SCMC), plays an essential role for zygotes to progress beyond the first embryonic cell divisions via regulation of actin dynamics (PubMed:15580268). Required for the centralization of the mitotic spindle and symmetric division of zygotes (By similarity). Plays a role in the regulation of cell morphology and cytoskeletal organization in epit
   1222..1929    +  CDS            mCherry: mCherry is a basic (constitutively fluorescent) red fluorescent protein published in 2004, derived from Discosoma sp.. It is reported to be a very rapidly-maturing monomer with low acid sensitivity.
   1949..2032    +  CDS            large T antigen (fragment): large T antigen from SV40 (simian virus 40)
   2055..2176    +  polyA_signal   SV40 poly(A) signal: SV40 polyadenylation signal
   2210..2638    -  rep_origin     f1 ori (sequence partly withheld): f1 bacteriophage origin of replication; arrow indicates direction of (+) strand synthesis
   2665..2769    +  promoter       AmpR promoter: bla
   2771..3128    +  promoter       SV40 promoter: SV40 enhancer and early promoter
   3163..3957    +  CDS            NeoR/KanR: aminoglycoside phosphotransferase from Tn5; aph(3')-II (or nptII); confers resistance to neomycin, kanamycin, and G418 (Geneticin®)
   3978..4130    +  CDS            ble (fragment): BLE_KLEPN - Experimental evidence at protein level: Swiss-Prot protein existence level 1. Binding protein with a strong affinity to the bleomycin family of antibiotics. Binds to CL990; an antimitotic-antibiotic compound. From Klebsiella pneumoniae.
   4189..4236    +  polyA_signal   HSV TK poly(A) signal: herpes simplex virus thymidine kinase polyadenylation signal (Cole and Stacy, 1985)
   4327..4343    -  polyA_signal   bGH poly(A) signal (fragment): bovine growth hormone polyadenylation signal
   4565..5153    +  rep_origin     ori: high-copy-number ColE1/pMB1/pBR322/pUC origin of replication
