[The description below was written by a language model from this plasmid's Addgene catalogue record and pLannotate feature annotations shown in this document.]
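Description:
pmCherry-N1-cofilin is a mammalian expression plasmid of about 5.2 kb, built on the pmCherry-N1 backbone, that produces wild-type human cofilin-1 (CFL1) fused at its C terminus to the red fluorescent protein mCherry. The cofilin coding sequence, recorded as originating from a synthetic gene, was inserted between the EcoRI and BamHI sites of the multiple cloning site, both of which are retained. It lies directly upstream of the mCherry open reading frame, separated only by a short linker derived from the polylinker. Transcription is driven by the human cytomegalovirus immediate-early enhancer and promoter and terminated by an SV40 polyadenylation signal, giving strong constitutive expression after transfection.

The plasmid is propagated in E. coli through a high-copy ColE1/pUC-type origin and selected with kanamycin. A single NeoR/KanR (Tn5 aminoglycoside phosphotransferase) gene serves both hosts. A bacterial bla-type promoter drives it for kanamycin resistance in bacteria, while an SV40 enhancer/early promoter, followed by an HSV TK polyadenylation signal, drives it for G418 selection of stable mammalian lines. An f1 origin is also present, permitting single-stranded DNA production. The short annotated fragments (RSF ori, large T antigen, ble, bGH poly(A)) appear to be partial matches within backbone sequence rather than functional elements.

Cofilin binds F-actin and promotes its depolymerisation, so the fusion is suited to live-cell or fixed-cell imaging of cofilin localisation and actin dynamics. It can also serve as a wild-type expression reference. The associated study concerned cofilin signalling in dendritic cell migration and nuclear deformation.
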