Addgene plasmid #186750: pmCherry-N1-cofilin
Purpose: Expresses wildtype mCherry-tagged human cofilin in mammalian cells
Depositing lab: Geert van den Bogaart. Publication: Atypical cofilin signaling drives dendritic cell migration through the extracellular matrix via nuclear deformation. Warner H, Franciosa G, van der Borg G, Coenen B, Faas F, Koenig C, de Boer R, Classens R, Maassen S, Baranov MV, Mahajan S, Dabral D, Bianchi F, van Hilten N, Risselada HJ, Roos WH, Olsen JV, Cano LQ, van den Bogaart G. Cell Rep. 2024 Feb 27;43(3):113866. doi: 10.1016/j.celrep.2024.113866. PubMed 38416638.
Backbone
  Vector backbone: pmCherry-N1
  Vector type: Mammalian Expression
Growth in bacteria
  Bacterial resistance: Kanamycin, 50 μg/mL
  Growth temperature: 37°C
  Growth strain: DH5alpha
  Copy number: High Copy
Gene/Insert
  Gene/Insert name: Cofilin-1 (alt names: p18; CFL1)
  Species: H. sapiens (human)
  GenBank ID: NM_005507.2
  Entrez Gene: CFL1 (a.k.a. CFL, HEL-S-15, cofilin)
  Promoter: CMV
  Tag / fusion protein: mCherry (C terminal on insert)
  Cloning method: Restriction Enzyme; 5′ cloning site EcoRI (not destroyed); 3′ cloning site BamHI (not destroyed)
  Sequencing primers: 5′ TAACAACTCCGCCCCATT; 3′ CACCTTGAAGCGCATGAACT
Resource information
  A portion of this plasmid was derived from a plasmid made by: Synthetic gene
Terms and licenses: Academic/Nonprofit Terms; Industry Terms: Not Available to Industry
How to cite: pmCherry-N1-cofilin was a gift from Geert van den Bogaart (Addgene plasmid # 186750 ; http://n2t.net/addgene:186750 ; RRID:Addgene_186750)
